>Addgene plasmid #160770 | pLKO.1B CDC25C_2 | addgene full sequence | sequence record 315593 | Addgene NGS Result
GAGGGCCTATTTCCCATGATTCCTTCATATTTGCATATACGATACAAGGCTGTTAGAGAGATAATTAGAA
TTAATTTGACTGTAAACACAAAGATATTAGTACAAAATACGTGACGTAGAAAGTAATAATTTCTTGGGTA
GTTTGCAGTTTTAAAATTATGTTTTAAAATGGACTATCATATGCTTACCGTAACTTGAAAGTATTTCGAT
TTCTTGGCTTTATATATCTTGTGGAAAGGACGAGGTACCGGGTACTACCCAGAGCTATATATCTCGAGAT
ATATAGCTCTGGGTAGTACTTTTTGAATTCTAGATCTTGAGACAAATGGCAGTATTCATCCACAATTTTA
AAAGAAAAGGGGGGATTGGGGGGTACAGTGCAGGGGAAAGAATAGTAGACATAATAGCAACAGACATACA
AACTAAAGAATTACAAAAACAAATTACAAAAATTCAAAATTTTCGGGTTTATTACAGGGACAGCAGAGAT
CCACTTTGGCGCCGGCTCGAGGGGGCCCGGGTTGCGCCTTTTCCAAGGCAGCCCTGGGTTTGCGCAGGGA
CGCGGCTGCTCTGGGCGTGGTTCCGGGAAACGCAGCGGCGCCGACCCTGGGTCTCGCACATTCTTCACGT
CCGTTCGCAGCGTCACCCGGATCTTCGCCGCTACCCTTGTGGGCCCCCCGGCGACGCTTCCTGCTCCGCC
CCTAAGTCGGGAAGGTTCCTTGCGGTTCGCGGCGTGCCGGACGTGACAAACGGAAGCCGCACGTCTCACT
AGTACCCTCGCAGACGGACAGCGCCAGGGAGCAATGGCAGCGCGCCGACCGCGATGGGCTGTGGCCAATA
GCGGCTGCTCAGCAGGGCGCGCCGAGAGCAGCGGCCGGGAAGGGGCGGTGCGGGAGGCGGGGTGTGGGGC
GGTAGTGTGGGCCCTGTTCCTGCCCGCGCGGTGTTCCGCATTCTGCAAGCCTCCGGAGCGCACGTCGGCA
GTCGGCTCCCTCGTTGACCGAATCACCGACCTCTCTCCCCAGGGGGATCCACCATGGCCAAGCCTTTGTC
TCAAGAAGAATCCACCCTCATTGAAAGAGCAACGGCTACAATCAACAGCATCCCCATCTCTGAAGACTAC
AGCGTCGCCAGCGCAGCTCTCTCTAGCGACGGCCGCATCTTCACTGGTGTCAATGTATATCATTTTACTG
GGGGACCTTGTGCAGAACTCGTGGTGCTGGGCACTGCTGCTGCTGCGGCAGCTGGCAACCTGACTTGTAT
CGTCGCGATCGGAAATGAGAACAGGGGCATCTTGAGCCCCTGCGGACGGTGCCGACAGGTGCTTCTCGAT
CTGCATCCTGGGATCAAAGCCATAGTGAAGGACAGTGATGGACAGCCGACGGCAGTTGGGATTCGTGAAT
TGCTGCCCTCTGGTTATGTGTGGGAGGGCCTGCAGCTGCAGTAGTAAACGCGTTAAGTCGACAATCAACC
TCTGGATTACAAAATTTGTGAAAGATTGACTGGTATTCTTAACTATGTTGCTCCTTTTACGCTATGTGGA
TACGCTGCTTTAATGCCTTTGTATCATGCTATTGCTTCCCGTATGGCTTTCATTTTCTCCTCCTTGTATA
AATCCTGGTTGCTGTCTCTTTATGAGGAGTTGTGGCCCGTTGTCAGGCAACGTGGCGTGGTGTGCACTGT
GTTTGCTGACGCAACCCCCACTGGTTGGGGCATTGCCACCACCTGTCAGCTCCTTTCCGGGACTTTCGCT
TTCCCCCTCCCTATTGCCACGGCGGAACTCATCGCCGCCTGCCTTGCCCGCTGCTGGACAGGGGCTCGGC
TGTTGGGCACTGACAATTCCGTGGTGTTGTCGGGGAAATCATCGTCCTTTCCTTGGCTGCTCGCCTGTGT
TGCCACCTGGATTCTGCGCGGGACGTCCTTCTGCTACGTCCCTTCGGCCCTCAATCCAGCGGACCTTCCT
TCCCGCGGCCTGCTGCCGGCTCTGCGGCCTCTTCCGCGTCTTCGCCTTCGCCCTCAGACGAGTCGGATCT
CCCTTTGGGCCGCCTCCCCGCGTCGACTTTAAGACCAATGACTTACAAGGCAGCTGTAGATCTTAGCCAC
TTTTTAAAAGAAAAGGGGGGACTGGAAGGGCTAATTCACTCCCAACGAAGACAAGATCTGCTTTTTGCTT
GTACTGGGTCTCTCTGGTTAGACCAGATCTGAGCCTGGGAGCTCTCTGGCTAACTAGGGAACCCACTGCT
TAAGCCTCAATAAAGCTTGCCTTGAGTGCTTCAAGTAGTGTGTGCCCGTCTGTTGTGTGACTCTGGTAAC
TAGAGATCCCTCAGACCCTTTTAGTCAGTGTGGAAAATCTCTAGCAGTACGTATAGTAGTTCATGTCATC
TTATTATTCAGTATTTATAACTTGCAAAGAAATGAATATCAGAGAGTGAGAGGAACTTGTTTATTGCAGC
TTATAATGGTTACAAATAAAGCAATAGCATCACAAATTTCACAAATAAAGCATTTTTTTCACTGCATTCT
AGTTGTGGTTTGTCCAAACTCATCAATGTATCTTATCATGTCTGGCTCTAGCTATCCCGCCCCTAACTCC
GCCCATCCCGCCCCTAACTCCGCCCAGTTCCGCCCATTCTCCGCCCCATGGCTGACTAATTTTTTTTATT
TATGCAGAGGCCGAGGCCGCCTCGGCCTCTGAGCTATTCCAGAAGTAGTGAGGAGGCTTTTTTGGAGGCC
TAGGGACGTACCCAATTCGCCCTATAGTGAGTCGTATTACGCGCGCTCACTGGCCGTCGTTTTACAACGT
CGTGACTGGGAAAACCCTGGCGTTACCCAACTTAATCGCCTTGCAGCACATCCCCCTTTCGCCAGCTGGC
GTAATAGCGAAGAGGCCCGCACCGATCGCCCTTCCCAACAGTTGCGCAGCCTGAATGGCGAATGGG
[124 nt withheld, positions 2937-3060]
C
[91 nt withheld, positions 3062-3152]
A
[49 nt withheld, positions 3154-3202]
CCTTTGACGTTGGAGTCCACGTTCTTT
[37 nt withheld, positions 3230-3266]
ACCCTATCTCGGTCTATTCTTTTGATTTATAAGGGATTTTGCCGATTTCGGCCTATTGGTTAAAAAATGA
GCTGATTTAACAAAAATTTAACGCGAATTTTAACAAAATATTAACGCTTACAATTTAGGTGGCACTTTTC
GGGGAAATGTGCGCGGAACCCCTATTTGTTTATTTTTCTAAATACATTCAAATATGTATCCGCTCATGAG
ACAATAACCCTGATAAATGCTTCAATAATATTGAAAAAGGAAGAGTATGAGTATTCAACATTTCCGTGTC
GCCCTTATTCCCTTTTTTGCGGCATTTTGCCTTCCTGTTTTTGCTCACCCAGAAACGCTGGTGAAAGTAA
AAGATGCTGAAGATCAGTTGGGTGCACGAGTGGGTTACATCGAACTGGATCTCAACAGCGGTAAGATCCT
TGAGAGTTTTCGCCCCGAAGAACGTTTTCCAATGATGAGCACTTTTAAAGTTCTGCTATGTGGCGCGGTA
TTATCCCGTATTGACGCCGGGCAAGAGCAACTCGGTCGCCGCATACACTATTCTCAGAATGACTTGGTTG
AGTACTCACCAGTCACAGAAAAGCATCTTACGGATGGCATGACAGTAAGAGAATTATGCAGTGCTGCCAT
AACCATGAGTGATAACACTGCGGCCAACTTACTTCTGACAACGATCGGAGGACCGAAGGAGCTAACCGCT
TTTTTGCACAACATGGGGGATCATGTAACTCGCCTTGATCGTTGGGAACCGGAGCTGAATGAAGCCATAC
CAAACGACGAGCGTGACACCACGATGCCTGTAGCAATGGCAACAACGTTGCGCAAACTATTAACTGGCGA
ACTACTTACTCTAGCTTCCCGGCAACAATTAATAGACTGGATGGAGGCGGATAAAGTTGCAGGACCACTT
CTGCGCTCGGCCCTTCCGGCTGGCTGGTTTATTGCTGATAAATCTGGAGCCGGTGAGCGTGGGTCTCGCG
GTATCATTGCAGCACTGGGGCCAGATGGTAAGCCCTCCCGTATCGTAGTTATCTACACGACGGGGAGTCA
GGCAACTATGGATGAACGAAATAGACAGATCGCTGAGATAGGTGCCTCACTGATTAAGCATTGGTAACTG
TCAGACCAAGTTTACTCATATATACTTTAGATTGATTTAAAACTTCATTTTTAATTTAAAAGGATCTAGG
TGAAGATCCTTTTTGATAATCTCATGACCAAAATCCCTTAACGTGAGTTTTCGTTCCACTGAGCGTCAGA
CCCCGTAGAAAAGATCAAAGGATCTTCTTGAGATCCTTTTTTTCTGCGCGTAATCTGCTGCTTGCAAACA
AAAAAACCACCGCTACCAGCGGTGGTTTGTTTGCCGGATCAAGAGCTACCAACTCTTTTTCCGAAGGTAA
CTGGCTTCAGCAGAGCGCAGATACCAAATACTGTTCTTCTAGTGTAGCCGTAGTTAGGCCACCACTTCAA
GAACTCTGTAGCACCGCCTACATACCTCGCTCTGCTAATCCTGTTACCAGTGGCTGCTGCCAGTGGCGAT
AAGTCGTGTCTTACCGGGTTGGACTCAAGACGATAGTTACCGGATAAGGCGCAGCGGTCGGGCTGAACGG
GGGGTTCGTGCACACAGCCCAGCTTGGAGCGAACGACCTACACCGAACTGAGATACCTACAGCGTGAGCT
ATGAGAAAGCGCCACGCTTCCCGAAGGGAGAAAGGCGGACAGGTATCCGGTAAGCGGCAGGGTCGGAACA
GGAGAGCGCACGAGGGAGCTTCCAGGGGGAAACGCCTGGTATCTTTATAGTCCTGTCGGGTTTCGCCACC
TCTGACTTGAGCGTCGATTTTTGTGATGCTCGTCAGGGGGGCGGAGCCTATGGAAAAACGCCAGCAACGC
GGCCTTTTTACGGTTCCTGGCCTTTTGCTGGCCTTTTGCTCACATGTTCTTTCCTGCGTTATCCCCTGAT
TCTGTGGATAACCGTATTACCGCCTTTGAGTGAGCTGATACCGCTCGCCGCAGCCGAACGACCGAGCGCA
GCGAGTCAGTGAGCGAGGAAGCGGAAGAGCGCCCAATACGCAAACCGCCTCTCCCCGCGCGTTGGCCGAT
TCATTAATGCAGCTGGCACGACAGGTTTCCCGACTGGAAAGCGGGCAGTGAGCGCAACGCAATTAATGTG
AGTTAGCTCACTCATTAGGCACCCCAGGCTTTACACTTTATGCTTCCGGCTCGTATGTTGTGTGGAATTG
TGAGCGGATAACAATTTCACACAGGAAACAGCTATGACCATGATTACGCCAAGCGCGCAATTAACCCTCA
CTAAAGGGAACAAAAGCTGGAGCTGCAAGCTTAATGTAGTCTTATGCAATACTCTTGTAGTCTTGCAACA
TGGTAACGATGAGTTAGCAACATGCCTTACAAGGAGAGAAAAAGCACCGTGCATGCCGATTGGTGGAAGT
AAGGTGGTACGATCGTGCCTTATTAGGAAGGCAACAGACGGGTCTGACATGGATTGGACGAACCACTGAA
TTGCCGCATTGCAGAGATATTGTATTTAAGTGCCTAGCTCGATACATAAACGGGTCTCTCTGGTTAGACC
AGATCTGAGCCTGGGAGCTCTCTGGCTAACTAGGGAACCCACTGCTTAAGCCTCAATAAAGCTTGCCTTG
AGTGCTTCAAGTAGTGTGTGCCCGTCTGTTGTGTGACTCTGGTAACTAGAGATCCCTCAGACCCTTTTAG
TCAGTGTGGAAAATCTCTAGCAGTGGCGCCCGAACAGGGACTTGAAAGCGAAAGGGAAACCAGAGGAGCT
CTCTCGACGCAGGACTCGGCTTGCTGAAGCGCGCACGGCAAGAGGCGAGGGGCGGCGACTGGTGAGTACG
CCAAAAATTTTGACTAGCGGAGGCTAGAAGGAGAGAGATGGGTGCGAGAGCGTCAGTATTAAGCGGGGGA
GAATTAGATCGCGATGGGAAAAAATTCGGTTAAGGCCAGGGGGAAAGAAAAAATATAAATTAAAACATAT
AGTATGGGCAAGCAGGGAGCTAGAACGATTCGCAGTTAATCCTGGCCTGTTAGAAACATCAGAAGGCTGT
AGACAAATACTGGGACAGCTACAACCATCCCTTCAGACAGGATCAGAAGAACTTAGATCATTATATAATA
CAGTAGCAACCCTCTATTGTGTGCATCAAAGGATAGAGATAAAAGACACCAAGGAAGCTTTAGACAAGAT
AGAGGAAGAGCAAAACAAAAGTAAGACCACCGCACAGCAAGCGGCCGCTGATCTTCAGACCTGGAGGAGG
AGATATGAGGGACAATTGGAGAAGTGAATTATATAAATATAAAGTAGTAAAAATTGAACCATTAGGAGTA
GCACCCACCAAGGCAAAGAGAAGAGTGGTGCAGAGAGAAAAAAGAGCAGTGGGAATAGGAGCTTTGTTCC
TTGGGTTCTTGGGAGCAGCAGGAAGCACTATGGGCGCAGCGTCAATGACGCTGACGGTACAGGCCAGACA
ATTATTGTCTGGTATAGTGCAGCAGCAGAACAATTTGCTGAGGGCTATTGAGGCGCAACAGCATCTGTTG
CAACTCACAGTCTGGGGCATCAAGCAGCTCCAGGCAAGAATCCTGGCTGTGGAAAGATACCTAAAGGATC
AACAGCTCCTGGGGATTTGGGGTTGCTCTGGAAAACTCATTTGCACCACTGCTGTGCCTTGGAATGCTAG
TTGGAGTAATAAATCTCTGGAACAGATTTGGAATCACACGACCTGGATGGAGTGGGACAGAGAAATTAAC
AATTACACAAGCTTAATACACTCCTTAATTGAAGAATCGCAAAACCAGCAAGAAAAGAATGAACAAGAAT
TATTGGAATTAGATAAATGGGCAAGTTTGTGGAATTGGTTTAACATAACAAATTGGCTGTGGTATATAAA
ATTATTCATAATGATAGTAGGAGGCTTGGTAGGTTTAAGAATAGTTTTTGCTGTACTTTCTATAGTGAAT
AGAGTTAGGCAGGGATATTCACCATTATCGTTTCAGACCCACCTCCCAACCCCGAGGGGACCCAGA
Features (pLannotate 1.2.2; 26 found; start..end, strand, type, name):
      1..241     +  promoter       U6 promoter: RNA polymerase III promoter for human U6 snRNA
    346..463     +  misc_feature   cPPT/CTS: central polypurine tract and central termination sequence of HIV-1
    522..1022    +  promoter       hPGK promoter: human phosphoglycerate kinase 1 promoter
   1034..1429    +  CDS            BSD: blasticidin S deaminase; Aspergillus terreus BSD; confers resistance to blasticidin
   1463..2051    +  misc_feature   WPRE: woodchuck hepatitis virus posttranscriptional regulatory element
   2102..2121    +  misc_feature   cPPT/CTS (fragment): central polypurine tract and central termination sequence of HIV-1
   2123..2356    +  LTR            3' LTR (ΔU3): self-inactivating 3' long terminal repeat (LTR) from HIV-1
   2434..2555    +  polyA_signal   SV40 poly(A) signal: SV40 polyadenylation signal
   2595..2730    +  rep_origin     SV40 ori: SV40 origin of replication
   2751..2769    -  promoter       T7 promoter: promoter for bacteriophage T7 RNA polymerase
   2777..2932    +  CDS            lacZα (fragment): LacZα fragment of β-galactosidase; lacZ fragment
   2937..3365    +  rep_origin     f1 ori (sequence partly withheld): f1 bacteriophage origin of replication; arrow indicates direction of (+) strand synthesis
   3418..3522    +  promoter       AmpR promoter: bla
   3523..4383    +  CDS            AmpR: β-lactamase; bla; confers resistance to ampicillin, carbenicillin, and related antibiotics
   4554..5142    +  rep_origin     ori: high-copy-number ColE1/pMB1/pBR322/pUC origin of replication
   5325..5417    +  CDS            lacI (fragment): lac repressor; lacI; The lac repressor binds to the lac operator to inhibit transcription in E. coli. This inhibition can be relieved by adding lactose or isopropyl-β-D-thiogalactopyranoside (IPTG).
   5430..5451    +  protein_bind   CAP binding site: CAP binding activates transcription in the presence of cAMP. E. coli catabolite activator protein
   5466..5496    +  promoter       lac promoter: promoter for the E. coli lac operon
   5504..5520    +  protein_bind   lac operator: The lac repressor binds to the lac operator to inhibit transcription in E. coli. This inhibition can be relieved by adding lactose or isopropyl-β-D-thiogalactopyranoside (IPTG). lac repressor encoded by lacI
   5565..5583    +  promoter       T3 promoter: promoter for bacteriophage T3 RNA polymerase
   5611..5837    +  promoter       RSV promoter: Rous sarcoma virus enhancer/promoter
   5838..6018    +  LTR            5' LTR (truncated): truncated 5' long terminal repeat (LTR) from HIV-1
   6065..6190    +  misc_feature   HIV-1 Ψ: packaging signal of human immunodeficiency virus type 1
   6174..6537    +  CDS            HIV-1 gag (fragment): gag protein from human immunodeficiency virus 1; gag
   6683..6916    +  misc_feature   RRE: The Rev response element (RRE) of HIV-1 allows for Rev-dependent mRNA export from the nucleus to the cytoplasm.
   7293..7319    +  CDS            Rev (fragment): human immunodeficiency virus 1 (HIV-1) Rev protein; rev; enhances nuclear export of unspliced and incompletely spliced viral mRNAs
