[The description below was written by a language model from this plasmid's Addgene catalogue record and pLannotate feature annotations shown in this document.]
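Description:
pLKO.1B CDC25C_2 is a lentiviral shRNA vector built on pLKO.1B, a blasticidin-selectable version of The RNAi Consortium's pLKO.1 backbone, and is intended to suppress expression of human CDC25C. The hairpin (shCDC25C_2, a 21-nucleotide target sequence) was cloned between the AgeI and EcoRI sites immediately downstream of the human U6 promoter, so RNA polymerase III transcribes a short hairpin RNA that is processed by the cellular RNAi machinery. The hairpin itself is not annotated in the feature table, but it would lie in the gap between the U6 promoter and the cPPT/CTS. A separate cassette uses the human PGK promoter to express blasticidin S deaminase (BSD), allowing selection of transduced mammalian cells, and a WPRE follows to enhance transcript stability and expression.

The viral framework is a third-generation, self-inactivating design. An RSV promoter fused to a truncated HIV-1 5' LTR drives Tat-independent production of the genomic RNA in packaging cells. The Ψ packaging signal, with a partial gag sequence, directs encapsidation, the RRE provides Rev-dependent nuclear export, and the cPPT/CTS aids nuclear import of the reverse-transcribed genome. The ΔU3 3' LTR inactivates LTR promoter activity after integration. Packaging and envelope functions must be supplied in trans. Outside the LTRs are an SV40 poly(A) signal and SV40 origin, an f1 origin, and remnants of lac and phage promoter elements from the parental cloning vector. In bacteria the plasmid replicates from a high-copy ColE1/pUC origin under ampicillin selection. The sequenced record is 7,322 nt, slightly smaller than the listed backbone size. The associated publication concerns CDK2 activity and genome integrity in basal-like breast cancer.
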