Addgene plasmid #160770: pLKO.1B CDC25C_2
Purpose: Suppress CDC25C
Depositing lab: Richard Possemato. Depositing organization: NYU Grossman School of Medicine. Publication: Hyperactive CDK2 Activity in Basal-like Breast Cancer Imposes a Genome Integrity Liability that Can Be Exploited by Targeting DNA Polymerase epsilon. Sviderskiy VO, Blumenberg L, Gorodetsky E, Karakousi TR, Hirsh N, Alvarez SW, Terzi EM, Kaparos E, Whiten GC, Ssebyala S, Tonzi P, Mir H, Neel BG, Huang TT, Adams S, Ruggles KV, Possemato R. Mol Cell. 2020 Oct 28. pii: S1097-2765(20)30723-1. doi: 10.1016/j.molcel.2020.10.016. PubMed 33152268.
Backbone
  Vector backbone: pLKO.1B
  Backbone manufacturer: The RNAi Consortium
  Backbone size w/o insert (bp): 7466
  Vector type: Lentiviral
  Selectable markers: Blasticidin
Growth in bacteria
  Bacterial resistance: Ampicillin, 100 μg/mL
  Growth temperature: 37°C
  Growth strain: NEB Stable
  Copy number: High Copy
Gene/Insert
  Gene/Insert name: shCDC25C_2
  gRNA/shRNA sequence: GTACTACCCAGAGCTATATAT
  Species: H. sapiens (human)
  Cloning method: Restriction Enzyme; 5′ cloning site AgeI (unknown if destroyed); 3′ cloning site EcoRI (not destroyed)
  Sequencing primers: 5′ GCA TAT ACG ATA CAA GGC TGT TAG AG
Terms and licenses: Academic/Nonprofit Terms; Industry Terms: Not Available to Industry
How to cite: pLKO.1B CDC25C_2 was a gift from Richard Possemato (Addgene plasmid # 160770 ; http://n2t.net/addgene:160770 ; RRID:Addgene_160770)
